>Addgene plasmid #164771 | LjUBQ:MtSTIG15:T35s | addgene full sequence | sequence record 325396 | Addgene NGS Result
GGCTAAAGGAGGCGGCATGGAAAATCAAGAACAACCAGGCACCGACGCCGTGGAATGCCCCATGTGTGGA
GGAACGGGCGGTTGGCCAGGCGTAAGCGGCTGGGTTGTCTGCCGGCCCTGCAATGGCACTGGAACCCCCA
AGCCCGAGGAATCGGCGTGAGCGGTCGCAAACCATCCGGCCCGGTACAAATCGGCGCGGCGCTGGGTGAT
GACCTGGTGGAGAAGTTGAAGGCCGCGCAGGCCGCCCAGCGGCAACGCATCGAGGCAGAAGCACGCCCCG
GTGAATCGTGGCAAGCGGCCGCTGATCGAATCCGCAAAGAATCCCGGCAACCGCCGGCAGCCGGTGCGTC
GTCGATTAGGAAGCCGCCCAAGGGCGACGAGCAACCAGATTTTTTCGTTCCGATGCTCTATGACGTGGGC
ACCCGCGATAGTCGCAGCATCATGGACGTGGCCGTTTTCCGTCTGTCGAAGCGTGACCGACGAGCTGGCG
AGGTGATCCGCTACGAGCTTCCAGACGGGCACGTAGAGGTTTCCGCAGGGCCGGCCGGCATGGCCAGTGT
GTGGGATTACGACCTGGTACTGATGGCGGTTTCCCATCTAACCGAATCCATGAACCGATACCGGGAAGGG
AAGGGAGACAAGCCCGGCCGCGTGTTCCGTCCACACGTTGCGGACGTACTCAAGTTCTGCCGGCGAGCCG
ATGGCGGAAAGCAGAAAGACGACCTGGTAGAAACCTGCATTCGGTTAAACACCACGCACGTTGCCATGCA
GCGTACGAAGAAGGCCAAGAACGGCCGCCTGGTGACGGTATCCGAGGGTGAAGCCTTGATTAGCCGCTAC
AAGATCGTAAAGAGCGAAACCGGGCGGCCGGAGTACATCGAGATCGAGCTAGCTGATTGGATGTACCGCG
AGATCACAGAAGGCAAGAACCCGGACGTGCTGACGGTTCACCCCGATTACTTTTTGATCGATCCCGGCAT
CGGCCGTTTTCTCTACCGCCTGGCACGCCGCGCCGCAGGCAAGGCAGAAGCCAGATGGTTGTTCAAGACG
ATCTACGAACGCAGTGGCAGCGCCGGAGAGTTCAAGAAGTTCTGTTTCACCGTGCGCAAGCTGATCGGGT
CAAATGACCTGCCGGAGTACGATTTGAAGGAGGAGGCGGGGCAGGCTGGCCCGATCCTAGTCATGCGCTA
CCGCAACCTGATCGAGGGCGAAGCATCCGCCGGTTCCTAATGTACGGAGCAGATGCTAGGGCAAATTGCC
CTAGCAGGGGAAAAAGGTCGAAAAAGCTTCTTTCCTGTGGATAGCACGTACATTGGGAACCCAAAGCCGT
ACATTGGGAACCGGAACCCGTACATTGGGAACCCAAAGCCGTACATTGGGAACCGGTCACACATGTAAGT
GACTGATATAAAAGAGAAAAAAGGCGATTTTTCCGCCTAAAACTCTTTAAAACTTATTAAAACTCTTAAA
ACCCGCCTGGCCTGTGCATAACTGTCTGGCCAGCGCACAGCCGAAGAGCTGCAAAAAGCGCCTACCCTTC
GGTCGCTGCGCTCCCTACGCCCCGCCGCTTCGCGTCGGCCTATCGCGGCCGCTGGCCGCTCAAAAATGGC
TGGCCTACGGCCAGGCAATCTACCAGGGCGCGGACAAGCCGCGCCGTCGCCACTCGACCGCCGGCGCCCA
CATCAAGGCACCGAGCTCCCATCCCCCCAGGGGCTGCGCCCCTCGGCCGCGAACGGCCTCACCCCAAAAA
TGGCAGCGCTGGCCAATTCGTGCGCGGAACCCCTATTTGTTTATTTTTCTAAATACATTCAAATATGTAT
CCGCTCATGAGACAATAACCTTGATAAATGCTTCAATAATATTGAAAAAGGAAGAGTATGGCTAAAATGA
GAATATCACCGGAATTGAAAAAACTGATCGAAAAATACCGCTGCGCAAAAGATACGGAAGGAATGTCTCC
TGCTAAGGTATATAAGCTGGTGGGAGAAAATGAAAACCTATATTTAAAAATGACGGACAGCCGGTATAAA
GGGACCACCTATGATGTGGAACGGGAAAAGGACATGATGCTATGGCTGGAAGGAAAGCTGCCTGTTCCAA
AGGTCCTGCACTTTGAACGGCATGATGGCTGGAGCAATCTGCTCATGAGTGAGGCCGATGGCGTCCTTTG
CTCGGAAGAGTATGAAGATGAACAAAGCCCTGAAAAGATTATCGAGCTGTATGCGGAGTGCATCAGGCTC
TTTCACTCCATCGACATATCGGATTGTCCCTATACGAATAGCTTAGACAGCCGCTTAGCCGAATTGGATT
ACTTACTGAATAACGATCTGGCCGATGTGGATTGCGAAAACTGGGAAGAGGACACTCCATTTAAAGATCC
GCGCGAGCTGTATGATTTTTTAAAGACGGAAAAGCCCGAAGAGGAACTTGTCTTTTCCCACGGCGACCTG
GGAGACAGCAACATCTTTGTGAAAGATGGCAAAGTAAGTGGCTTTATTGATCTTGGGAGAAGCGGCAGGG
CGGACAAGTGGTATGACATTGCCTTCTGCGTCCGGTCGATCAGGGAGGATATCGGGGAAGAACAGTATGT
CGAGCTATTTTTTGACTTACTGGGGATCAAGCCTGATTGGGAGAAAATAAAATATTATATTTTACTGGAT
GAATTGTTTTAGCTGTCAGACCAAGTTTACTCATATATACTTTAGATTGATTTAAAACTTCATTTTTAAT
TTAAAAGGATCTAGGTGAAGATCCTTTTTGATAATCTCATGACCAAAATCCCTTAACGTGAGTTTTCGTT
CCACTGAGCGTCAGACCCCGTAGAAAAGATCAAAGGATCTTCTTGAGATCCTTTTTTTCTGCGCGTAATC
TGCTGCTTGCAAACAAAAAAACCACCGCTACCAGCGGTGGTTTGTTTGCCGGATCAAGAGCTACCAACTC
TTTTTCCGAAGGTAACTGGCTTCAGCAGAGCGCAGATACCAAATACTGTCCTTCTAGTGTAGCCGTAGTT
AGGCCACCACTTCAAGAACTCTGTAGCACCGCCTACATACCTCGCTCTGCTAATCCTGTTACCAGTGGCT
GCTGCCAGTGGCGATAAGTCGTGTCTTACCGGGTTGGACTCAAGACGATAGTTACCGGATAAGGCGCAGC
GGTCGGGCTGAACGGGGGGTTCGTGCACACAGCCCAGCTTGGAGCGAACGACCTACACCGAACTGAGATA
CCTACAGCGTGAGCTATGAGAAAGCGCCACGCTTCCCGAAGGGAGAAAGGCGGACAGGTATCCGGTAAGC
GGCAGGGTCGGAACAGGAGAGCGCACGAGGGAGCTTCCAGGGGGAAACGCCTGGTATCTTTATAGTCCTG
TCGGGTTTCGCCACCTCTGACTTGAGCGTCGATTTTTGTGATGCTCGTCAGGGGGGCGGAGCCTATGGAA
AAACGCCAGCAACGCGGCCTTTTTACGGTTCCTGTGGTTGGCACATACAAATGGACGAACGGATAAACCT
TTTCACGCCCTTTTAAATATCCGATTATTCTAATAAACGCTCTTTTCTCTTAGGTTTACCCGCCAATATA
TCCTGTCAAACACTGATAGTTTAAACTCCCTCGGTCACATGTGCATCCTCTAGTGGAGGGAGAGAGGATT
TTGAGGAAATAATTAATTGAATTACTTGTATTATTGATAAAGTAATTTAGATAAGTTGTTAGTACAACTT
ATTGCAACTATGGATAGACAAAAATCACTTATTTTAAGGGGAGAAGTATATAACAACTTATTATAAAATT
TCTGAGCAGCCGGCCTCCTCCAATCAATCATAGAGAGTGGAGCCCATTCTGGAAAACCAAGGAACCCCCA
ACTTGCACTGGTGCGGTGGCCCAATTCAAAAAAAACGGGGCCCAGCAAAGTAACGCCGTTGTAACGATTT
ATCAATCCAAACTCAAAAGGCGGCGAGATGCGTTTAACTCCGTGAAATTAACAAACCGCCAACAACTTGC
AATTTGCAACTACCGTTTCCAAGAAGAACTCAACCACACAACGTATCCTATCCCAAACCACACGCAACTA
GTGACGCGTCATAAGGACACGTGTCACAATTTGACTGGTTAATAATTTCACCGCTTTTGCTATAAATTAC
CTCCAATCCCCTTAGCTTCTTCACAATTCAGTTCCCAACCCTAACAATTCTTGTTCATATCGCTTCTCTC
TACTTTCAAGGTATGATCCAATTTCTCTCTTCTTTCTCTGTAATCCTTTCGTTGAGTTTTGTTTCCGATC
AATCATAGGTAGTTTTCTTGTTTCGAAGCATGAGATCTAGGAATTTTTTGTGATTTTCCAAAATTGAGAT
CGGTTTGAAATTGAATTTTACAGCTTGAATCTCAGATCTTGTTTTATCAATGTTTTCGATGGCTTGCGAT
GTAGATCTATGATAATTGTGGTTCAGTTTTGTTAGGAATCGATTTCGGTTTAGCAATTGCAGATTAATTA
GGGTTTCCAATTGAATTCTTCAGATCCGTTATGGAATTATGTCAAATAATTTATTCAAATTGGAAATTAT
TGTTAGATCCACTCTTAATCTGTTTGATCCAAGCTTCAATTAGGGTTTTCACTTGTTTCAATTTCTTGTT
ATGGATTCTGATTTATCTGTTGATGTTAGATCCACTCTTAATCTGTTTGATCCAAGCGTTAATTAGGGTT
TTCACTTGTTTCAATTTCGTGTGTTGGATTCTGATTTATCTGTTGTTGATGTGATTACAGAATGAAGTCC
ATGAAGACTCTTTTCCTTGTGACCTTGTTAATTATGGCTTTGACCGTTACACCATCATCAGCATCATCTT
CTGAAAACGAAGAACCAAACTCTTCACTTCAAGGAACAAGCCACTTCCTCAACCGCAAACAATATAGAAT
CTCTCTCACATGTGACAAATATCCCAAGATTTGCCATACCAAAGGTAGCGCAGGTCCTGATTGTTGCAAC
AACAAATGTGTCAATTTTACCATAGACATGTTTAACTGTGGGAGGTGTGGAAAGAAATGCAGTTTCCCAA
AGATATGCTGTGAAGGTAAATGTGTGAACCCTAGGAGTAACAAGAAACATTGTGGGAAATGTGGTAACAA
GTGTGAAAGTAGAGGTTCTTGTGTTTATGGAATGTGCAGCTATGCATAGGCTTCTCTAGCTAGAGTCGAT
CGACAAGCTCGAGTTTCTCCATAATAATGTGTGAGTAGTTCCCAGATAAGGGAATTAGGGTTCCTATAGG
GTTTCGCTCATGTGTTGAGCATATAAGAAACCCTTAGTATGTATTTGTATTTGTAAAATACTTCTATCAA
TAAAATTTCTAATTCCTAAAACCAAAATCCAGTACTAAAATCCAGATCGCTAAGCTTGAATTCTTGCGGA
GAGCGGAGAATTAAGGGAGTCACGTTATGACCCCCGCCGATGACGCGGGACAAGCCGTTTTACGTTTGGA
ACTGACAGAACCGCAACGTTGAAGGAGCCACTCAGCCGCGGGTTTCTGGAGTTTAATGAGCTAAGCACAT
ACGTCAGAAACCATTATTGCGCGTTCAAAAGTCGCCTAAGGTCACTATCAGCTAGCAAATATTTCTTGTC
AAAAATGCTCCACTGACGTTCCATAAATTCCCCTCGGTATCCAATTAGAGTCTCATATTCACTCTCAAAT
GATTGAACAAGATGGATTGCACGCAGGTTCTCCGGCCGCTTGGGTGGAGAGGCTATTCGGCTATGACTGG
GCACAACAGACAATCGGCTGCTCTGATGCCGCCGTGTTCCGGCTGTCAGCGCAGGGGCGCCCGGTTCTTT
TTGTCAAGACCGACCTGTCCGGTGCCCTGAATGAACTCCAAGACGAGGCAGCGCGGCTATCGTGGCTGGC
CACGACGGGCGTTCCTTGCGCAGCTGTGCTCGACGTTGTCACTGAAGCGGGAAGGGACTGGCTGCTATTG
GGCGAAGTGCCGGGGCAGGATCTCCTGTCATCTCACCTTGCTCCTGCCGAGAAAGTATCCATCATGGCTG
ATGCAATGCGGCGGCTGCATACGCTTGATCCGGCTACCTGCCCATTCGACCACCAAGCGAAACATCGCAT
CGAGCGAGGACGTACTCGGATGGAAGCCGGTCTTGTCGATCAGGATGATCTGGACGAAGAGCATCAGGGG
CTCGCGCCAGCCGAACTGTTCGCCAGGCTCAAGGCGCGGATGCCCGACGGCGAGGATCTCGTCGTGACCC
AGGGCGATGCCTGCTTGCCGAATATCATGGTGGAAAATGGCCGCTTTTCTGGATTCATCGACTGTGGCCG
GCTGGGTGTGGCGGACCGCTATCAGGACATAGCGTTGGCTACCCGTGATATTGCTGAAGAGCTTGGCGGC
GAATGGGCTGACCGCTTCCTCGTGCTTTACGGTATCGCCGCTCCCGATTCGCAGCGCATCGCCTTCTATC
GCCTTCTTGACGAGTTCTTCTGAGCTTGTCAAGCAGATCGTTCAAACATTTGGCAATAAAGTTTCTTAAG
ATTGAATCCTGTTGCCGGTCTTGCGATGATTATCATATAATTTCTGTTGAATTACGTTAAGCATGTAATA
ATTAACATGTAATGCATGACGTTATTTATGAGATGGGTTTTTATGATTAGAGTCCCGCAATTATACATTT
AATACGCGATAGAAAACAAAATATAGCGCGCAAACTAGGATAAATTATCGCGCGCGGTGTCATCTATGTT
ACTAGATCGACGCTGGATCCGAATTCGGCAGGGCCCACTGCATCCACCCCAGTACATTAAAAACGTCCGC
AATGTGTTATTAAGTTGTCTAAGCGTCAATTTGTTTACACCACAATATATCCTGCCACCAGCCAGCCAAC
AGCTCCCCGACCGGCAGCTCGGCACAAAATCACCACTCGATACAGGCAGCCCATCAGCCGTGCGGCTGCA
TGAAATCCTGGCCGGTTTGTCTGATGCCAAGCTGGCGGCCTGGCCGGCCAGCTTGGCCGCTGAAGAAACC
GAGCGCCGCCGTCTAAAAAGGTGATGTGTATTTGAGTAAAACAGCTTGCGTCATGCGGTCGCTGCGTATA
TGATGCGATGAGTAAATAAACAAATACGCAAGGGGAACGCATGAAGGTTATCGCTGTACTTAACCAGAAA
GGCGGGTCAGGCAAGACGACCATCGCAACCCATCTAGCCCGCGCCCTGCAACTCGCCGGGGCCGATGTTC
TGTTAGTCGATTCCGATCCCCAGGGCAGTGCCCGCGATTGGGCGGCCGTGCGGGAAGATCAACCGCTAAC
CGTTGTCGGCATCGACCGCCCGACGATTGACCGCGACGTGAAGGCCATCGGCCGGCGCGACTTCGTAGTG
ATCGACGGAGCGCCCCAGGCGGCGGACTTGGCTGTGTCCGCGATCAAGGCAGCCGACTTCGTGCTGATTC
CGGTGCAGCCAAGCCCTTACGACATATGGGCCACCGCCGACCTGGTGGAGCTGGTTAAGCAGCGCATTGA
GGTCACGGATGGAAGGCTACAAGCGGCCTTTGTCGTGTCGCGGGCGATCAAAGGCACGCGCATCGGCGGT
GAGGTTGCCGAGGCGCTGGCCGGGTACGAGCTGCCCATTCTTGAGTCCCGTATCACGCAGCGCGTGAGCT
ACCCAGGCACTGCCGCCGCCGGCACAACCGTTCTTGAATCAGAACCCGAGGGCGACGCTGCCCGCGAGGT
CCAGGCGCTGGCCGCTGAAATTAAATCAAAACTCATTTGAGTTAATGAGGTAAAGAGAAAATGAGCAAAA
GCACAAACACGCTAAGTGCCGGCCGTCCGAGCGCACGCAGCAGCAAGGCTGCAACGTTGGCCAGCCTGGC
AGACACGCCAGCCATGAAGCGGGTCAACTTTCAGTTGCCGGCGGAGGATCACACCAAGCTGAAGATGTAC
GCGGTACGCCAAGGCAAGACCATTACCGAGCTGCTATCTGAATACATCGCGCAGCTACCAGAGTAAATGA
GCAAATGAATAAATGAGTAGATGAATTTTAGC
Features (pLannotate 1.2.2; 13 found; start..end, strand, type, name):
    157..1230    +  CDS            pVS1 RepA: replication protein from the Pseudomonas plasmid pVS1 (Heeb et al., 2000)
   1296..1490    +  rep_origin     pVS1 oriV: origin of replication for the Pseudomonas plasmid pVS1 (Heeb et al., 2000)
   1696..1756    +  rep_origin     oriV (fragment): incP origin of replication
   1773..1877    +  promoter       AmpR promoter: bla
   1878..2672    +  CDS            KanR: aminoglycoside phosphotransferase; aphA-3; confers resistance to kanamycin
   2843..3431    +  rep_origin     ori: high-copy-number ColE1/pMB1/pBR322/pUC origin of replication
   3554..3578    -  misc_feature   RB T-DNA repeat: right border repeat from nopaline C58 T-DNA
   5194..5368    +  polyA_signal   CaMV poly(A) signal: cauliflower mosaic virus polyadenylation signal
   5468..5647    +  promoter       NOS promoter: nopaline synthase promoter
   5669..6463    +  CDS            NeoR/KanR: aminoglycoside phosphotransferase from Tn5; aph(3')-II (or nptII); confers resistance to neomycin, kanamycin, and G418 (Geneticin®)
   6476..6728    +  terminator     NOS terminator: nopaline synthase terminator and poly(A) signal
   6823..6847    -  misc_feature   LB T-DNA repeat: left border repeat from nopaline C58 T-DNA
   7111..7740    +  CDS            pVS1 StaA: stability protein from the Pseudomonas plasmid pVS1 (Heeb et al., 2000)
