[The description below was written by a language model from this plasmid's Addgene catalogue record and pLannotate feature annotations shown in this document.]
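Description:
LjUBQ:MtSTIG15:T35s is a plant binary vector built on the EC50505 backbone for Agrobacterium-mediated overexpression of a small peptide-coding gene from Medicago truncatula. Outside the T-DNA, the annotated backbone carries a high-copy ColE1/pUC-type origin for propagation in E. coli, together with the pVS1 replication module (RepA, oriV and the StaA stability protein), which supports stable maintenance in Agrobacterium. A short incP oriV fragment is also detected. Bacterial selection relies on an aphA-3 kanamycin resistance gene driven by the bla (AmpR) promoter.

Between the nopaline-type right and left T-DNA border repeats lie two expression units. The payload, according to the catalogue fields, is the 453 bp Medtr8g442670.1 coding sequence (STIG15) under the Lotus japonicus ubiquitin promoter, a strong constitutive promoter commonly used in legumes, and terminated by the CaMV 35S terminator. The "tag" field in the record actually lists this terminator rather than a protein fusion, so no epitope tag is indicated. The automated annotation identifies the CaMV poly(A) signal but not the promoter or the insert, which presumably occupy the unannotated stretch between the right border and that signal. Downstream, a NOS promoter–nptII–NOS terminator cassette provides selection of transformed plant tissue with kanamycin or G418.

The full sequence record is about 8.0 kb, shorter than the 10,475 bp backbone size listed in the catalogue; the record does not explain this discrepancy. The stated purpose is overexpression of the peptide-coding gene in plants.
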