Addgene plasmid #164771: LjUBQ:MtSTIG15:T35s
Purpose: Overexpression of Peptide coding gene (Binary vector)
Depositing lab: Wolf Scheible. Depositing organization: Noble Research Institute, LLC.
Backbone
  Vector backbone: EC50505
  Backbone size w/o insert (bp): 10475
  Vector type: Plant Expression
  Selectable markers: Neomycin (select with G418) ; N/A
Growth in bacteria
  Bacterial resistance: Kanamycin, 50 μg/mL
  Growth temperature: 37°C
  Growth strain: DH5alpha
  Copy number: High Copy
Gene/Insert
  Gene/Insert name: Medtr8g442670.1 (alt names: STIG15; KEH19174.1)
  Species: Medicago truncatula
  Insert size (bp): 453
  Promoter: Lotus japonicus Ubiquitin
  Tag / fusion protein: Terminator 35S (C terminal on insert)
  Cloning method: Unknown
Terms and licenses: Academic/Nonprofit Terms; Industry Terms: Not Available to Industry
Depositor comments: Cloned by Sonali/Shulan
How to cite: LjUBQ:MtSTIG15:T35s was a gift from Wolf Scheible (Addgene plasmid # 164771 ; http://n2t.net/addgene:164771 ; RRID:Addgene_164771)
