>Addgene plasmid #164771 | LjUBQ:MtSTIG15:T35s | depositor partial sequence | sequence record 350659 | Author Sequence
TGCCATACCAAAGGTAGCGCAGGTCCTGATTGTTGCAACAACAAATGTGTCAATTTTACCATAGACATGT
TTAACTGTGGGAGGTGTGGAAAGAAATGCAGTTTCCCAAAGATATGCTGTGAAGGTAAATGTGTGAACCC
TAGGAGTAACAAGAAACATTGTGGGAAATGTGGTAACAAGTGTGAAAGTAGAGGTTCTTGTGTTTATGGA
ATGTGCAGCTATGCATAG
